LOCUS       Exported 9159 bp ds-DNA circular SYN 12-MAY-2021
DEFINITION  MCP-3XBFPnls.
ACCESSION   .
VERSION     .
KEYWORDS    pHAGE-TO-MCP-3XBFPnls
SOURCE      synthetic DNA construct
  ORGANISM  synthetic DNA construct
REFERENCE   1 (bases 1 to 9159)
  AUTHORS   Ma H, Tu LC, Naseri A, Huisman M, Zhang S, Grunwald D, Pederson T
  TITLE     Multiplexed labeling of genomic loci with dCas9 and engineered
            sgRNAs using CRISPRainbow.
  JOURNAL   Nat Biotechnol. 2016 Apr 18. doi: 10.1038/nbt.3526.
  PUBMED    27088723
REFERENCE   2 (bases 1 to 9159)
  AUTHORS   .
  TITLE     Direct Submission
  JOURNAL   Exported May 12, 2021 from SnapGene Server 1.1.58
            http://www.snapgene.com
FEATURES             Location/Qualifiers
     source          1..9159
                     /organism="synthetic DNA construct"
                     /mol_type="other DNA"
     LTR             1..634
                     /label=3' LTR
                     /note="3' long terminal repeat (LTR) from HIV-1"
     misc_feature    681..806
                     /label=HIV-1 Psi
                     /note="packaging signal of human immunodeficiency virus
                     type 1"
     misc_feature    1303..1536
                     /label=RRE
                     /note="The Rev response element (RRE) of HIV-1 allows for
                     Rev-dependent mRNA export from the nucleus to the
                     cytoplasm."
     CDS             1721..1765
                     /codon_start=1
                     /product="antigenic peptide corresponding to amino acids
                     655 to 669 of the HIV envelope protein gp41 (Lutje Hulsik
                     et al., 2013)"
                     /label=gp41 peptide
                     /note="recognized by the 2H10 single-chain llama nanobody"
                     /translation="KNEQELLELDKWASL"
     misc_feature    2058..2175
                     /label=cPPT/CTS
                     /note="central polypurine tract and central termination
                     sequence of HIV-1"
     enhancer        2299..2602
                     /label=CMV enhancer
                     /note="human cytomegalovirus immediate early enhancer"
     promoter        2603..2806
                     /label=CMV promoter
                     /note="human cytomegalovirus (CMV) immediate early
                     promoter"
     primer_bind     2757..2777
                     /label=CMV-F
                     /note="Human CMV immediate early promoter, forward primer"
     protein_bind    2808..2826
                     /gene="tetO"
                     /label=tet operator
                     /bound_moiety="tetracycline repressor TetR"
                     /note="bacterial operator O2 for the tetR and tetA genes"
     protein_bind    2829..2847
                     /gene="tetO"
                     /label=tet operator
                     /bound_moiety="tetracycline repressor TetR"
                     /note="bacterial operator O2 for the tetR and tetA genes"
     primer_bind     2857..2881
                     /label=LNCX
                     /note="Human CMV promoter, forward primer"
     regulatory      2962..2971
                     /regulatory_class="other"
                     /note="vertebrate consensus sequence for strong initiation
                     of translation (Kozak, 1987)"
     CDS             3343..4053
                     /codon_start=1
                     /product="enhanced monomeric blue fluorescent protein
                     (Subach et al., 2011)"
                     /label=mTagBFP2
                     /note="mammalian codon-optimized"
                     /translation="MVSKGEELIKENMHMKLYMEGTVDNHHFKCTSEGEGKPYEGTQTM
                     RIKVVEGGPLPFAFDILATSFLYGSKTFINHTQGIPDFFKQSFPEGFTWERVTTYEDGG
                     VLTATQDTSLQDGCLIYNVKIRGVNFTSNGPVMQKKTLGWEAFTETLYPADGGLEGRND
                     MALKLVGGSHLIANAKTTYRSKKPAKNLKMPGVYYVDYRLERIKEANNETYVEQHEVAV
                     ARYCDLPSKLGHKLN"
     CDS             4072..4782
                     /codon_start=1
                     /product="enhanced monomeric blue fluorescent protein
                     (Subach et al., 2011)"
                     /label=mTagBFP2
                     /note="mammalian codon-optimized"
                     /translation="MVSKGEELIKENMHMKLYMEGTVDNHHFKCTSEGEGKPYEGTQTM
                     RIKVVEGGPLPFAFDILATSFLYGSKTFINHTQGIPDFFKQSFPEGFTWERVTTYEDGG
                     VLTATQDTSLQDGCLIYNVKIRGVNFTSNGPVMQKKTLGWEAFTETLYPADGGLEGRND
                     MALKLVGGSHLIANAKTTYRSKKPAKNLKMPGVYYVDYRLERIKEANNETYVEQHEVAV
                     ARYCDLPSKLGHKLN"
     CDS             4801..5511
                     /codon_start=1
                     /product="enhanced monomeric blue fluorescent protein
                     (Subach et al., 2011)"
                     /label=mTagBFP2
                     /note="mammalian codon-optimized"
                     /translation="MVSKGEELIKENMHMKLYMEGTVDNHHFKCTSEGEGKPYEGTQTM
                     RIKVVEGGPLPFAFDILATSFLYGSKTFINHTQGIPDFFKQSFPEGFTWERVTTYEDGG
                     VLTATQDTSLQDGCLIYNVKIRGVNFTSNGPVMQKKTLGWEAFTETLYPADGGLEGRND
                     MALKLVGGSHLIANAKTTYRSKKPAKNLKMPGVYYVDYRLERIKEANNETYVEQHEVAV
                     ARYCDLPSKLGHKLN"
     CDS             5518..5538
                     /codon_start=1
                     /product="nuclear localization signal of SV40 (simian virus
                     40) large T antigen"
                     /label=SV40 NLS
                     /translation="PKKKRKV"
     misc_feature    5549..6137
                     /label=WPRE
                     /note="woodchuck hepatitis virus posttranscriptional
                     regulatory element"
     primer_bind     complement(5602..5622)
                     /label=WPRE-R
                     /note="WPRE, reverse primer"
     CDS             complement(6020..6031)
                     /codon_start=1
                     /product="Factor Xa recognition and cleavage site"
                     /label=Factor Xa site
                     /translation="IEGR"
     LTR             6212..6445
                     /label=3' LTR (Delta-U3)
                     /note="self-inactivating 3' long terminal repeat (LTR) from
                     HIV-1"
     primer_bind     complement(6564..6582)
                     /label=pBRforEco
                     /note="pBR322 vectors, upsteam of EcoRI site, forward
                     primer"
     promoter        6650..6754
                     /gene="bla"
                     /label=AmpR promoter
     CDS             6755..7615
                     /codon_start=1
                     /gene="bla"
                     /product="beta-lactamase"
                     /label=AmpR
                     /note="confers resistance to ampicillin, carbenicillin, and
                     related antibiotics"
                     /translation="MSIQHFRVALIPFFAAFCLPVFAHPETLVKVKDAEDQLGARVGYI
                     ELDLNSGKILESFRPEERFPMMSTFKVLLCGAVLSRVDAGQEQLGRRIHYSQNDLVEYS
                     PVTEKHLTDGMTVRELCSAAITMSDNTAANLLLTTIGGPKELTAFLHNMGDHVTRLDRW
                     EPELNEAIPNDERDTTMPVAMATTLRKLLTGELLTLASRQQLIDWMEADKVAGPLLRSA
                     LPAGWFIADKSGAGERGSRGIIAALGPDGKPSRIVVIYTTGSQATMDERNRQIAEIGAS
                     LIKHW"
     primer_bind     complement(6973..6992)
                     /label=Amp-R
                     /note="Ampicillin resistance gene, reverse primer"
     rep_origin      7786..8374
                     /direction=RIGHT
                     /label=ori
                     /note="high-copy-number ColE1/pMB1/pBR322/pUC origin of
                     replication"
     primer_bind     8275..8294
                     /label=pBR322ori-F
                     /note="pBR322 origin, forward primer"
     primer_bind     8528..8545
                     /label=L4440
                     /note="L4440 vector, forward primer"
     primer_bind     8637..8656
                     /label=SV40pro-F
                     /note="SV40 promoter/origin, forward primer"
     protein_bind    8785..8806
                     /label=CAP binding site
                     /bound_moiety="E. coli catabolite activator protein"
                     /note="CAP binding activates transcription in the presence
                     of cAMP."
     promoter        8821..8851
                     /label=lac promoter
                     /note="promoter for the E. coli lac operon"
     protein_bind    8859..8875
                     /label=lac operator
                     /bound_moiety="lac repressor encoded by lacI"
                     /note="The lac repressor binds to the lac operator to
                     inhibit transcription in E. coli. This inhibition can be
                     relieved by adding lactose or
                     isopropyl-beta-D-thiogalactopyranoside (IPTG)."
     primer_bind     8864..8886
                     /label=M13/pUC Reverse
                     /note="In lacZ gene"
     primer_bind     8883..8899
                     /label=M13 rev
                     /note="common sequencing primer, one of multiple similar
                     variants"
     primer_bind     8883..8899
                     /label=M13 Reverse
                     /note="In lacZ gene. Also called M13-rev"
     primer_bind     8949..8968
                     /label=EBV-rev
                     /note="SV40 polyA terminator, reverse primer"
ORIGIN
        1 tggaagggct aattcactcc caaagaagac aagatatcct tgatctgtgg atctaccaca
       61 cacaaggcta cttccctgat tagcagaact acacaccagg gccaggggtc agatatccac
      121 tgacctttgg atggtgctac aagctagtac cagttgagcc agataaggta gaagaggcca
      181 ataaaggaga gaacaccagc ttgttacacc ctgtgagcct gcatgggatg gatgacccgg
      241 agagagaagt gttagagtgg aggtttgaca gccgcctagc atttcatcac gtggcccgag
      301 agctgcatcc ggagtacttc aagaactgct gatatcgagc ttgctacaag ggactttccg
      361 ctggggactt tccagggagg cgtggcctgg gcgggactgg ggagtggcga gccctcagat
      421 cctgcatata agcagctgct ttttgcctgt actgggtctc tctggttaga ccagatctga
      481 gcctgggagc tctctggcta actagggaac ccactgctta agcctcaata aagcttgcct
      541 tgagtgcttc aagtagtgtg tgcccgtctg ttgtgtgact ctggtaacta gagatccctc
      601 agaccctttt agtcagtgtg gaaaatctct agcagtggcg cccgaacagg gacttgaaag
      661 cgaaagggaa accagaggag ctctctcgac gcaggactcg gcttgctgaa gcgcgcacgg
      721 caagaggcga ggggcggcga ctggtgagta cgccaaaaat tttgactagc ggaggctaga
      781 aggagagaga tgggtgcgag agcgtcagta ttaagcgggg gagaattaga tcgcgatggg
      841 aaaaaattcg gttaaggcca gggggaaaga aaaaatataa attaaaacat atagtatggg
      901 caagcaggga gctagaacga ttcgcagtta atcctggcct gttagaaaca tcagaaggct
      961 gtagacaaat actgggacag ctacaaccat cccttcagac aggatcagaa gaacttagat
     1021 cattatataa tacagtagca accctctatt gtgtgcatca aaggatagag ataaaagaca
     1081 ccaaggaagc tttagacaag atagaggaag agcaaaacaa aagtaagacc accgcacagc
     1141 aagcggccgg ccgctgatct tcagacctgg aggaggagat atgagggaca attggagaag
     1201 tgaattatat aaatataaag tagtaaaaat tgaaccatta ggagtagcac ccaccaaggc
     1261 aaagagaaga gtggtgcaga gagaaaaaag agcagtggga ataggagctt tgttccttgg
     1321 gttcttggga gcagcaggaa gcactatggg cgcagcgtca atgacgctga cggtacaggc
     1381 cagacaatta ttgtctggta tagtgcagca gcagaacaat ttgctgaggg ctattgaggc
     1441 gcaacagcat ctgttgcaac tcacagtctg gggcatcaag cagctccagg caagaatcct
     1501 ggctgtggaa agatacctaa aggatcaaca gctcctgggg atttggggtt gctctggaaa
     1561 actcatttgc accactgctg tgccttggaa tgctagttgg agtaataaat ctctggaaca
     1621 gatttggaat cacacgacct ggatggagtg ggacagagaa attaacaatt acacaagctt
     1681 aatacactcc ttaattgaag aatcgcaaaa ccagcaagaa aagaatgaac aagaattatt
     1741 ggaattagat aaatgggcaa gtttgtggaa ttggtttaac ataacaaatt ggctgtggta
     1801 tataaaatta ttcataatga tagtaggagg cttggtaggt ttaagaatag tttttgctgt
     1861 actttctata gtgaatagag ttaggcaggg atattcacca ttatcgtttc agacccacct
     1921 cccaaccccg aggggacccg acaggcccga aggaatagaa gaagaaggtg gagagagaga
     1981 cagagacaga tccattcgat tagtgaacgg atctcgacgg tatcgccgaa ttgacaaatg
     2041 gcagtattca tccacaattt taaaagaaaa ggggggattg gggggtacag tgcaggggaa
     2101 agaatagtag acataatagc aacagacata caaactaaag aattacaaaa acaaattaca
     2161 aaaattcaaa attttcgggt ttattacagg gacagcagag atccagtttg gactagcgat
     2221 gctagctgat gcgggcccta gttattaata gtaatcaatt acggggtcat tagttcatag
     2281 cccatatatg gagttccgcg ttacataact tacggtaaat ggcccgcctg gctgaccgcc
     2341 caacgacccc cgcccattga cgtcaataat gacgtatgtt cccatagtaa cgccaatagg
     2401 gactttccat tgacgtcaat gggtggagta tttacggtaa actgcccact tggcagtaca
     2461 tcaagtgtat catatgccaa gtacgccccc tattgacgtc aatgacggta aatggcccgc
     2521 ctggcattat gcccagtaca tgaccttatg ggactttcct acttggcagt acatctacgt
     2581 attagtcatc gctattacca tggtgatgcg gttttggcag tacatcaatg ggcgtggata
     2641 gcggtttgac tcacggggat ttccaagtct ccaccccatt gacgtcaatg ggagtttgtt
     2701 ttggcaccaa aatcaacggg actttccaaa atgtcgtaac aactccgccc cattgacgca
     2761 aatgggcggt aggcgtgtac ggtgggaggt ctatataagc agagctctcc ctatcagtga
     2821 tagagatctc cctatcagtg atagagatcg tcgacgagct cgtttagtga accgtcagat
     2881 cgcctggaga cgccatccac gctgttttga cctccataga agacaccggg accgatccag
     2941 cctaccggtg gaagtgggcg cgccaccatg gcttctaact ttactcagtt cgttctcgtc
     3001 gacaatggcg gaactggcga cgtgactgtc gccccaagca acttcgctaa cgggatcgct
     3061 gaatggatca gctctaactc gcgttcacag gcttacaaag taacctgtag cgttcgtcag
     3121 agctctgcgc agaatcgcaa atacaccatc aaagtcgagg tgcctaaagg cgcctggcgt
     3181 tcgtacttaa atatggaact aaccattcca attttcgcca cgaattccga ctgcgagctt
     3241 attgttaagg caatgcaagg tctcctaaaa gatggaaacc cgattccctc agcaatcgca
     3301 gcaaactccg gcatctacac tagtggctct ggatccggaa gtatggtgtc taagggcgaa
     3361 gagctgatta aggagaacat gcacatgaag ctgtacatgg agggcaccgt ggacaaccat
     3421 cacttcaagt gcacatccga gggcgaaggc aagccctacg agggcaccca gaccatgaga
     3481 atcaaggtgg tcgagggcgg ccctctcccc ttcgccttcg acatcctggc tactagcttc
     3541 ctctacggca gcaagacctt catcaaccac acccagggca tccccgactt cttcaagcag
     3601 tccttccctg agggcttcac atgggagaga gtcaccacat acgaagacgg gggcgtgctg
     3661 accgctaccc aggacaccag cctccaggac ggctgcctca tctacaacgt caagatcaga
     3721 ggggtgaact tcacatccaa cggccctgtg atgcagaaga aaacactcgg ctgggaggcc
     3781 ttcaccgaga cgctgtaccc cgctgacggc ggcctggaag gcagaaacga catggccctg
     3841 aagctcgtgg gcgggagcca tctgatcgca aacgccaaga ccacatatag atccaagaaa
     3901 cccgctaaga acctcaagat gcctggcgtc tactatgtgg actacagact ggaaagaatc
     3961 aaggaggcca acaacgaaac ctacgtcgag cagcacgagg tggcagtggc cagatactgc
     4021 gacctcccta gcaaactggg gcacaagctt aattctggcg gccgctctgg catggtgtct
     4081 aagggcgaag agctgattaa ggagaacatg cacatgaagc tgtacatgga gggcaccgtg
     4141 gacaaccatc acttcaagtg cacatccgag ggcgaaggca agccctacga gggcacccag
     4201 accatgagaa tcaaggtggt cgagggcggc cctctcccct tcgccttcga catcctggct
     4261 actagcttcc tctacggcag caagaccttc atcaaccaca cccagggcat ccccgacttc
     4321 ttcaagcagt ccttccctga gggcttcaca tgggagagag tcaccacata cgaagacggg
     4381 ggcgtgctga ccgctaccca ggacaccagc ctccaggacg gctgcctcat ctacaacgtc
     4441 aagatcagag gggtgaactt cacatccaac ggccctgtga tgcagaagaa aacactcggc
     4501 tgggaggcct tcaccgagac gctgtacccc gctgacggcg gcctggaagg cagaaacgac
     4561 atggccctga agctcgtggg cgggagccat ctgatcgcaa acgccaagac cacatataga
     4621 tccaagaaac ccgctaagaa cctcaagatg cctggcgtct actatgtgga ctacagactg
     4681 gaaagaatca aggaggccaa caacgaaacc tacgtcgagc agcacgaggt ggcagtggcc
     4741 agatactgcg acctccctag caaactgggg cacaagctta atggtagcat cgatggtagc
     4801 atggtgtcta agggcgaaga gctgattaag gagaacatgc acatgaagct gtacatggag
     4861 ggcaccgtgg acaaccatca cttcaagtgc acatccgagg gcgaaggcaa gccctacgag
     4921 ggcacccaga ccatgagaat caaggtggtc gagggcggcc ctctcccctt cgccttcgac
     4981 atcctggcta ctagcttcct ctacggcagc aagaccttca tcaaccacac ccagggcatc
     5041 cccgacttct tcaagcagtc cttccctgag ggcttcacat gggagagagt caccacatac
     5101 gaagacgggg gcgtgctgac cgctacccag gacaccagcc tccaggacgg ctgcctcatc
     5161 tacaacgtca agatcagagg ggtgaacttc acatccaacg gccctgtgat gcagaagaaa
     5221 acactcggct gggaggcctt caccgagacg ctgtaccccg ctgacggcgg cctggaaggc
     5281 agaaacgaca tggccctgaa gctcgtgggc gggagccatc tgatcgcaaa cgccaagacc
     5341 acatatagat ccaagaaacc cgctaagaac ctcaagatgc ctggcgtcta ctatgtggac
     5401 tacagactgg aaagaatcaa ggaggccaac aacgaaacct acgtcgagca gcacgaggtg
     5461 gcagtggcca gatactgcga cctccctagc aaactggggc acaagcttaa tctcgagcca
     5521 aagaaaaagc ggaaagtgta atctagataa tcaacctctg gattacaaaa tttgtgaaag
     5581 attgactggt attcttaact atgttgctcc ttttacgcta tgtggatacg ctgctttaat
     5641 gcctttgtat catgctattg cttcccgtat ggctttcatt ttctcctcct tgtataaatc
     5701 ctggttgctg tctctttatg aggagttgtg gcccgttgtc aggcaacgtg gcgtggtgtg
     5761 cactgtgttt gctgacgcaa cccccactgg ttggggcatt gccaccacct gtcagctcct
     5821 ttccgggact ttcgctttcc ccctccctat tgccacggcg gaactcatcg ccgcctgcct
     5881 tgcccgctgc tggacagggg ctcggctgtt gggcactgac aattccgtgg tgttgtcggg
     5941 gaaatcatcg tcctttcctt ggctgctcgc ctgtgttgcc acctggattc tgcgcgggac
     6001 gtccttctgc tacgtccctt cggccctcaa tccagcggac cttccttccc gcggcctgct
     6061 gccggctctg cggcctcttc cgcgtcttcg ccttcgccct cagacgagtc ggatctccct
     6121 ttgggccgcc tccccgcctg agatccttta agaccaatga cttacaaggc agctgtagat
     6181 cttagccact ttttaaaaga aaagggggga ctggaagggc taattcactc ccaacgaaga
     6241 caagatctgc tttttgcttg tactgggtct ctctggttag accagatctg agcctgggag
     6301 ctctctggct aactagggaa cccactgctt aagcctcaat aaagcttgcc ttgagtgctt
     6361 caagtagtgt gtgcccgtct gttgtgtgac tctggtaact agagatccct cagacccttt
     6421 tagtcagtgt ggaaaatctc tagcagtagt agttcatgtc atcttattat tcagtattta
     6481 taacttgcaa agaaatgaat atcagagagt gagaggcccg ggttaattaa ggaaagggct
     6541 agatcattct tgaagacgaa agggcctcgt gatacgccta tttttatagg ttaatgtcat
     6601 gataataatg gtttcttaga cgtcaggtgg cacttttcgg ggaaatgtgc gcggaacccc
     6661 tatttgttta tttttctaaa tacattcaaa tatgtatccg ctcatgagac aataaccctg
     6721 ataaatgctt caataatatt gaaaaaggaa gagtatgagt attcaacatt tccgtgtcgc
     6781 ccttattccc ttttttgcgg cattttgcct tcctgttttt gctcacccag aaacgctggt
     6841 gaaagtaaaa gatgctgaag atcagttggg tgcacgagtg ggttacatcg aactggatct
     6901 caacagcggt aagatccttg agagttttcg ccccgaagaa cgttttccaa tgatgagcac
     6961 ttttaaagtt ctgctatgtg gcgcggtatt atcccgtgtt gacgccgggc aagagcaact
     7021 cggtcgccgc atacactatt ctcagaatga cttggttgag tactcaccag tcacagaaaa
     7081 gcatcttacg gatggcatga cagtaagaga attatgcagt gctgccataa ccatgagtga
     7141 taacactgcg gccaacttac ttctgacaac gatcggagga ccgaaggagc taaccgcttt
     7201 tttgcacaac atgggggatc atgtaactcg ccttgatcgt tgggaaccgg agctgaatga
     7261 agccatacca aacgacgagc gtgacaccac gatgcctgta gcaatggcaa caacgttgcg
     7321 caaactatta actggcgaac tacttactct agcttcccgg caacaattaa tagactggat
     7381 ggaggcggat aaagttgcag gaccacttct gcgctcggcc cttccggctg gctggtttat
     7441 tgctgataaa tctggagccg gtgagcgtgg gtctcgcggt atcattgcag cactggggcc
     7501 agatggtaag ccctcccgta tcgtagttat ctacacgacg gggagtcagg caactatgga
     7561 tgaacgaaat agacagatcg ctgagatagg tgcctcactg attaagcatt ggtaactgtc
     7621 agaccaagtt tactcatata tactttagat tgatttaaaa cttcattttt aatttaaaag
     7681 gatctaggtg aagatccttt ttgataatct catgaccaaa atcccttaac gtgagttttc
     7741 gttccactga gcgtcagacc ccgtagaaaa gatcaaagga tcttcttgag atcctttttt
     7801 tctgcgcgta atctgctgct tgcaaacaaa aaaaccaccg ctaccagcgg tggtttgttt
     7861 gccggatcaa gagctaccaa ctctttttcc gaaggtaact ggcttcagca gagcgcagat
     7921 accaaatact gttcttctag tgtagccgta gttaggccac cacttcaaga actctgtagc
     7981 accgcctaca tacctcgctc tgctaatcct gttaccagtg gctgctgcca gtggcgataa
     8041 gtcgtgtctt accgggttgg actcaagacg atagttaccg gataaggcgc agcggtcggg
     8101 ctgaacgggg ggttcgtgca cacagcccag cttggagcga acgacctaca ccgaactgag
     8161 atacctacag cgtgagctat gagaaagcgc cacgcttccc gaagggagaa aggcggacag
     8221 gtatccggta agcggcaggg tcggaacagg agagcgcacg agggagcttc cagggggaaa
     8281 cgcctggtat ctttatagtc ctgtcgggtt tcgccacctc tgacttgagc gtcgattttt
     8341 gtgatgctcg tcaggggggc ggagcctatg gaaaaacgcc agcaacgcgg cctttttacg
     8401 gttcctggcc ttttgctggc cttttgctca catgttcttt cctgcgttat cccctgattc
     8461 tgtggataac cgtattaccg cctttgagtg agctgatacc gctcgccgca gccgaacgac
     8521 cgagcgcagc gagtcagtga gcgaggaagc ggaagagcgc ccaatacgca aaccgcctct
     8581 ccccgcgcgt tggccgattc attaatgcag caagctcatg gctgactaat tttttttatt
     8641 tatgcagagg ccgaggccgc ctcggcctct gagctattcc agaagtagtg aggaggcttt
     8701 tttggaggcc taggcttttg caaaaagctc cccgtggcac gacaggtttc ccgactggaa
     8761 agcgggcagt gagcgcaacg caattaatgt gagttagctc actcattagg caccccaggc
     8821 tttacacttt atgcttccgg ctcgtatgtt gtgtggaatt gtgagcggat aacaatttca
     8881 cacaggaaac agctatgaca tgattacgaa tttcacaaat aaagcatttt tttcactgca
     8941 ttctagttgt ggtttgtcca aactcatcaa tgtatcttat catgtctgga tcaactggat
     9001 aactcaagct aaccaaaatc atcccaaact tcccacccca taccctatta ccactgccaa
     9061 ttacctgtgg tttcatttac tctaaacctg tgattcctct gaattatttt cattttaaag
     9121 aaattgtatt tgttaaatat gtactacaaa cttagtagt
//
