[The description below was written by a language model from this plasmid's Addgene catalogue record and the feature table of its GenBank file.]
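Description:
pHAGE-TO-MCP-3XBFPnls is a 9.2 kb HIV-1-based lentiviral transfer plasmid built on the pHAGE-DEST backbone for expression in mammalian cells. It is propagated in E. coli through a high-copy ColE1/pUC-type origin and selected with ampicillin via the beta-lactamase gene. The viral portion runs from a full-length HIV-1 LTR in the 5′ position (labelled as a 3′ LTR by the automated annotation), through the Psi packaging signal, the Rev response element and the cPPT/CTS, to a U3-deleted, self-inactivating 3′ LTR. These elements allow the RNA genome to be packaged, exported, reverse transcribed and integrated when packaging functions are supplied in trans. No mammalian selection marker is annotated, so transduced cells would be identified by fluorescence.

The payload is driven by the CMV enhancer/promoter followed by two tet operator sites (CMV-TO). This arrangement is constitutive in ordinary cells but can be repressed by TetR and induced with tetracycline or doxycycline in cells expressing the repressor. A Kozak sequence precedes the open reading frame. The catalogue describes the insert as a synthetic 342 bp MCP coding sequence, presumably the MS2 coat protein. It is not annotated separately in the feature table but fits the gap upstream of the first fluorescent protein. MCP is fused at its C terminus to three tandem copies of mTagBFP2 and an SV40 nuclear localization signal. A WPRE downstream enhances transcript expression.

The plasmid belongs to the CRISPRainbow set for multiplexed labelling of genomic loci with dCas9 and engineered sgRNAs. In that system the nuclear, triple-blue MCP fusion would presumably bind its cognate RNA hairpins built into the sgRNA, marking targeted loci in blue for live-cell imaging.
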