Addgene plasmid #75383: pHAGE-TO-MCP-3XBFPnls
Purpose: MCP-3XBFPnls
Depositing lab: Thoru Pederson. Depositing organization: University of Massachusetts, Worcester. Publication: Multiplexed labeling of genomic loci with dCas9 and engineered sgRNAs using CRISPRainbow. Ma H, Tu LC, Naseri A, Huisman M, Zhang S, Grunwald D, Pederson T. Nat Biotechnol. 2016 Apr 18. doi: 10.1038/nbt.3526. PubMed 27088723.
Backbone
  Vector backbone: pHAGE-DEST
  Backbone size w/o insert (bp): 6000
  Total vector size (bp): 9159
  Vector type: Mammalian Expression, Lentiviral
Growth in bacteria
  Bacterial resistance: Ampicillin, 100 μg/mL
  Growth temperature: 37°C
  Growth strain: NEB Stable
  Copy number: High Copy
Gene/Insert
  Gene/Insert name: MCP
  Species: Synthetic
  Insert size (bp): 342
  Promoter: CMV-TO
  Tag / fusion protein: 3XBFP (C terminal on insert)
  Cloning method: Restriction Enzyme; 5′ cloning site Age I (not destroyed); 3′ cloning site BamH I (not destroyed)
  Sequencing primers: 5′ cgaaggaatagaagaagaaggtgga; 3′ CCAAAGGGAGATCCGACTCG
Terms and licenses: Academic/Nonprofit Terms; Industry Terms: Not Available to Industry
Depositor comments: Want all of the CRISPRainbow constructs? Request the set here: https://www.addgene.org/kits/pederson-crisprainbow/
How to cite: pHAGE-TO-MCP-3XBFPnls was a gift from Thoru Pederson (Addgene plasmid # 75383 ; http://n2t.net/addgene:75383 ; RRID:Addgene_75383)
