>Addgene plasmid #75383 | pHAGE-TO-MCP-3XBFPnls | addgene partial sequence | sequence record 146659 | CMV-F 5'-CGCAAATGGGCGGTAGGCGTG-3'
ATCTCCCTATCAGTGATAGAGATCGTCGACGAGCTCGTTTAGTGAACCGTCAGATCGCCTGGAGACGCCA
TCCACGCTGTTTTGACCTCCATAGAAGACACCGGGACCGATCCAGCCTACCGGTGGAAGTGGGCGCGCCA
CCATGGCTTCTAACTTTACTCAGTTCGTTCTCGTCGACAATGGCGGAACTGGCGACGTGACTGTCGCCCC
AAGCAACTTCGCTAACGGGATCGCTGAATGGATCAGCTCTAACTCGCGTTCACAGGCTTACAAAGTAACC
TGTAGCGTTCGTCAGAGCTCTGCGCAGAATCGCAAATACACCATCAAAGTCGAGGTGCCTAAAGGCGCCT
GGCGTTCGTACTTAAATATGGAACTAACCATTCCAATTTTCGCCACGAATTCCGACTGCGAGCTTATTGT
TAAGGCAATGCAAGGTCTCCTAAAAGATGGAAACCCGATTCCCTCAGCAATCGCAGCAAACTCCGGCATC
TACACTAGTGGCTCTGGATCCGGAAGTATGGTGTCTAAGGGCGAAGAGCTGATTAAGGAGAACATGCACA
TGAAGCTGTACATGGAGGGCACCGTGGACAACCATCACTTCAAGTGCACATCCGAGGGCGAAGGCAAGCC
CTACGAGGGCACCCAGACCATGAGAATCAAGGTGGTCGAGGGCGGCCCTCTCCCCTTCGCCTTCGACATC
CTGGCTACTAGCTTCCTCTACGGCAGCAAGACCTTCATCAACCACAC
