>Addgene plasmid #75383 | pHAGE-TO-MCP-3XBFPnls | addgene partial sequence | sequence record 146801 | WPRE-R 5'-CATAGCGTAAAAGGAGCAACA-3'
ATTAAGCTTGTGCCCCAGTTTGCTAGGGAGGTCGCAGTATCTGGCCACTGCCACCTCGTGCTGCTCGACG
TAGGTTTCGTTGTTGGCCTCCTTGATTCTTTCCAGTCTGTAGTCCACATAGTAGACGCCAGGCATCTTGA
GGTTCTTAGCGGGTTTCTTGGATCTATATGTGGTCTTGGCGTTTGCGATCAGATGGCTCCCGCCCACGAG
CTTCAGGGCCATGTCGTTTCTGCCTTCCAGGCCGCCGTCAGCGGGGTACAGCGTCTCGGTGAAGGCCTCC
CAGCCGAGTGTTTTCTTCTGCATCACAGGGCCGTTGGATGTGAAGTTCACCCCTCTGATCTTGACGTTGT
AGATGAGGCAGCCGTCCTGGAGGCTGGTGTCCTGGGTAGCGGTCAGCACGCCCCCGTCTTCGTATGTGGT
GACTCTCTCCCATGTGAAGCCCTCAGGGAAGGACTGCTTGAAGAAGTCGGGGATGCCCTGGGTGTGGTTG
ATGAAGGTCTTGCTGCCGTAGAGGAAGCTAGTAGCCAGGATGTCGAAGGCGAAGGGGAGAGGGCCGCCCT
CGACCACCTTGATTCTCATGGTCTGGGTGCCCTCGTAGGGCTTGCCTTCGCCCTCGGATGTGCACTTGAA
GTGATGGTTGTC
