>Addgene plasmid #75383 | pHAGE-TO-MCP-3XBFPnls | addgene partial sequence | sequence record 147590 | Futet-R 5'-CAAAGGCATTAAAGCAGCGT-3'
ATACCAGTCAATCTTTCACAAATTTTGTAATCCAGAGGTTGATTATCTAGATTACACTTTCCGCTTTTTC
TTTGGCTCGAGATTAAGCTTGTGCCCCAGTTTGCTAGGGAGGTCGCAGTATCTGGCCACTGCCACCTCGT
GCTGCTCGACGTAGGTTTCGTTGTTGGCCTCCTTGATTCTTTCCAGTCTGTAGTCCACATAGTAGACGCC
AGGCATCTTGAGGTTCTTAGCGGGTTTCTTGGATCTATATGTGGTCTTGGCGTTTGCGATCAGATGGCTC
CCGCCCACGAGCTTCAGGGCCATGTCGTTTCTGCCTTCCAGGCCGCCGTCAGCGGGGTACAGCGTCTCGG
TGAAGGCCTCCCAGCCGAGTGTTTTCTTCTGCATCACAGGGCCGTTGGATGTGAAGTTCACCCCTCTGAT
CTTGACGTTGTAGATGAGGCAGCCGTCCTGGAGGCTGGTGTCCTGGGTAGCGGTCAGCACGCCCCCGTCT
TCGTATGTGGTGACTCTCTCCCATGTGAAGCCCTCAGGGAAGGACTGCTTGAAGAAGTCGGGGATGCCCT
GGGTGTGGTTGATGAAGGTCTTGCTGCCGTAGAGGAAGCTAGTAGCCAGGATGTCGAAGGCGAAGGGGAG
AGGGCCGCCCTCGACCACCTTGATTCTCATGGTCTGGGTGCCCTCGTAGGGCTTGCCTTCGCCCTCGGAT
GTGCACTTGAAGTGATGGTTGTCCACGGTGCCCTCCATGTACAGCTTCATGTGCATGTTCTCCTTAATCA
GCTCTTCGCCCTTAGACACCATGCTACCATCGATGCTACCATTAAGCTTGTGCCCCAGTTTGCTAGGGAG
GTCGCAGTATCTGGCCACTGCCACCTCGTGCTGCTCGACG
